>Addgene plasmid #142988 | TFORF2781 | addgene full sequence | sequence record 397316 | Addgene NGS Result
TTAATGTAGTCTTATGCAATACTCTTGTAGTCTTGCAACATGGTAACGATGAGTTAGCAACATGCCTTAC
AAGGAGAGAAAAAGCACCGTGCATGCCGATTGGTGGAAGTAAGGTGGTACGATCGTGCCTTATTAGGAAG
GCAACAGACGGGTCTGACATGGATTGGACGAACCACTGAATTGCCGCATTGCAGAGATATTGTATTTAAG
TGCCTAGCTCGATACATAAACGGGTCTCTCTGGTTAGACCAGATCTGAGCCTGGGAGCTCTCTGGCTAAC
TAGGGAACCCACTGCTTAAGCCTCAATAAAGCTTGCCTTGAGTGCTTCAAGTAGTGTGTGCCCGTCTGTT
GTGTGACTCTGGTAACTAGAGATCCCTCAGACCCTTTTAGTCAGTGTGGAAAATCTCTAGCAGTGGCGCC
CGAACAGGGACTTGAAAGCGAAAGGGAAACCAGAGGAGCTCTCTCGACGCAGGACTCGGCTTGCTGAAGC
GCGCACGGCAAGAGGCGAGGGGCGGCGACTGGTGAGTACGCCAAAAATTTTGACTAGCGGAGGCTAGAAG
GAGAGAGATGGGTGCGAGAGCGTCAGTATTAAGCGGGGGAGAATTAGATCGCGATGGGAAAAAATTCGGT
TAAGGCCAGGGGGAAAGAAAAAATATAAATTAAAACATATAGTATGGGCAAGCAGGGAGCTAGAACGATT
CGCAGTTAATCCTGGCCTGTTAGAAACATCAGAAGGCTGTAGACAAATACTGGGACAGCTACAACCATCC
CTTCAGACAGGATCAGAAGAACTTAGATCATTATATAATACAGTAGCAACCCTCTATTGTGTGCATCAAA
GGATAGAGATAAAAGACACCAAGGAAGCTTTAGACAAGATAGAGGAAGAGCAAAACAAAAGTAAGACCAC
CGCACAGCAAGCGGCCGCTGATCTTCAGACCTGGAGGAGGAGATATGAGGGACAATTGGAGAAGTGAATT
ATATAAATATAAAGTAGTAAAAATTGAACCATTAGGAGTAGCACCCACCAAGGCAAAGAGAAGAGTGGTG
CAGAGAGAAAAAAGAGCAGTGGGAATAGGAGCTTTGTTCCTTGGGTTCTTGGGAGCAGCAGGAAGCACTA
TGGGCGCAGCGTCAATGACGCTGACGGTACAGGCCAGACAATTATTGTCTGGTATAGTGCAGCAGCAGAA
CAATTTGCTGAGGGCTATTGAGGCGCAACAGCATCTGTTGCAACTCACAGTCTGGGGCATCAAGCAGCTC
CAGGCAAGAATCCTGGCTGTGGAAAGATACCTAAAGGATCAACAGCTCCTGGGGATTTGGGGTTGCTCTG
GAAAACTCATTTGCACCACTGCTGTGCCTTGGAATGCTAGTTGGAGTAATAAATCTCTGGAACAGATTTG
GAATCACACGACCTGGATGGAGTGGGACAGAGAAATTAACAATTACACAAGCTTAATACACTCCTTAATT
GAAGAATCGCAAAACCAGCAAGAAAAGAATGAACAAGAATTATTGGAATTAGATAAATGGGCAAGTTTGT
GGAATTGGTTTAACATAACAAATTGGCTGTGGTATATAAAATTATTCATAATGATAGTAGGAGGCTTGGT
AGGTTTAAGAATAGTTTTTGCTGTACTTTCTATAGTGAATAGAGTTAGGCAGGGATATTCACCATTATCG
TTTCAGACCCACCTCCCAACCCCGAGGGGACCCATGCATTGCATCTCAATTAGTCAGCAACCAGGTGTGG
AAAGTCCCCAGGCTCCCCAGCAGGCAGAAGTATGCAAAGCATGCGTCTCAATTAGTCAGCAACCATAGTC
CCGCCCCTAACTCCGCCCATCCCGCCCCTAACTCCGCCCAGTTCCGCCCATTCTCCGCCCCATGGCTGAC
TAATTTTTTTTATTTATGCAGAGGCCGAGGCCGCCTCGGCCTCTGAGCTATTCCAGAAGTAGTGAGGAGG
CTTTTTTGGAGGCCTAGGCTTTTGCAAAAAGCTTTCTAGAGGTACCACCGGAGCTTACCATGACCGAGTA
CAAGCCCACGGTGCGCCTCGCCACCCGCGACGACGTCCCCAGGGCCGTACGCACCCTCGCCGCCGCGTTC
GCCGACTACCCCGCCACGCGCCACACCGTCGATCCGGACCGCCACATCGAGCGGGTCACCGAGCTGCAAG
AACTCTTCCTCACGCGCGTCGGGCTCGACATCGGCAAGGTGTGGGTCGCGGACGACGGCGCCGCCGTGGC
GGTCTGGACCACGCCGGAGAGCGTCGAAGCGGGGGCGGTGTTCGCCGAGATCGGCCCGCGCATGGCCGAG
TTGAGCGGTTCCCGGCTGGCCGCGCAGCAACAGATGGAAGGCCTCCTGGCGCCGCACCGGCCCAAGGAGC
CCGCGTGGTTCCTGGCCACCGTCGGCGTCTCGCCCGACCACCAGGGCAAGGGTCTGGGCAGCGCCGTCGT
GCTCCCCGGAGTGGAGGCGGCCGAGCGCGCCGGGGTGCCCGCCTTCCTGGAGACCTCCGCGCCCCGCAAC
CTCCCCTTCTACGAGCGGCTCGGCTTCACCGTCACCGCCGACGTCGAGGTGCCCGAAGGACCGCGCACCT
GGTGCATGACCCGCAAGCCCGGTGCCAGTTAACGAATTCTAGATCTTGAGACAAATGGCAGTATTCATCC
ACAATTTTAAAAGAAAAGGGGGGATTGGGGGGTACAGTGCAGGGGAAAGAATAGTAGACATAATAGCAAC
AGACATACAAACTAAAGAATTACAAAAACAAATTACAAAAATTCAAAATTTTCGGGTTTATTACAGGGAC
AGCAGAGATCCACTTTGGCGCCGGCTCGAGGCCTGCAGGTGCAAAGATGGATAAAGTTTTAAACAGAGAG
GAATCTTTGCAGCTAATGGACCTTCTAGGTCTTGAAAGGAGTGGGAATTGGCTCCGGTGCCCGTCAGTGG
GCAGAGCGCACATCGCCCACAGTCCCCGAGAAGTTGGGGGGAGGGGTCGGCAATTGAACCGGTGCCTAGA
GAAGGTGGCGCGGGGTAAACTGGGAAAGTGATGTCGTGTACTGGCTCCGCCTTTTTCCCGAGGGTGGGGG
AGAACCGTATATAAGTGCAGTAGTCGCCGTGAACGTTCTTTTTCGCAACGGGTTTGCCGCCAGAACACAG
GTAAGTGCCGTGTGTGGTTCCCGCGGGCCTGGCCTCTTTACGGGTTATGGCCCTTGCGTGCCTTGAATTA
CTTCCACCTGGCTGCAGTACGTGATTCTTGATCCCGAGCTTCGGGTTGGAAGTGGGTGGGAGAGTTCGAG
GCCTTGCGCTTAAGGAGCCCCTTCGCCTCGTGCTTGAGTTGAGGCCTGGCCTGGGCGCTGGGGCCGCCGC
GTGCGAATCTGGTGGCACCTTCGCGCCTGTCTCGCTGCTTTCGATAAGTCTCTAGCCATTTAAAATTTTT
GATGACCTGCTGCGACGCTTTTTTTCTGGCAAGATAGTCTTGTAAATGCGGGCCAAGATCTGCACACTGG
TATTTCGGTTTTTGGGGCCGCGGGCGGCGACGGGGCCCGTGCGTCCCAGCGCACATGTTCGGCGAGGCGG
GGCCTGCGAGCGCGGCCACCGAGAATCGGACGGGGGTAGTCTCAAGCTGGCCGGCCTGCTCTGGTGCCTG
GCCTCGCGCCGCCGTGTATCGCCCCGCCCTGGGCGGCAAGGCTGGCCCGGTCGGCACCAGTTGCGTGAGC
GGAAAGATGGCCGCTTCCCGGCCCTGCTGCAGGGAGCTCAAAATGGAGGACGCGGCGCTCGGGAGAGCGG
GCGGGTGAGTCACCCACACAAAGGAAAAGGGCCTTTCCGTCCTCAGCCGTCGCTTCATGTGACTCCACGG
AGTACCGGGCGCCGTCCAGGCACCTCGATTAGTTCTCGAGCTTTTGGAGTACGTCGTCTTTAGGTTGGGG
GGAGGGGTTTTATGCGATGGAGTTTCCCCACACTGAGTGGGTGGAGACTGAAGTTAGGCCAGCTTGGCAC
TTGATGTAATTCTCCTTGGAATTTGCCCTTTTTGAGTTTGGATCTTGGTTCATTCTCAAGCCTCAGACAG
TGGTTCAAAGTTTTTTTCTTCCATTTCAGGTGTCGTGAGGCTAGCACCGCCACCATGGCCCATAAATATG
TGGGTTTGCAGTATCACGGATCAGTGACATTTGAGGATGTGGCCATAGCCTTCTCCCAGCAGGAGTGGGA
GAGTCTGGACTCTTCCCAGAGGGGCTTGTACAGAGATGTGATGTTGGAGAACTACAGGAACTTGGTGTCA
ATGGCAGGACATTCCCGTTCTAAACCACATGTGATCGCCTTATTGGAACAATGGAAAGAGCCTGAAGTGA
CAGTGAGGAAAGATGGAAGAAGATGGTGCACAGATTTGCAGTTGGAAGATGATACAATCGGCTGTAAAGA
AATGCCCACCTCTGAAAACTGTCCATCTTTTGCTCTACATCAGAAAATAAGTAGACAGAAACCACGTGAA
TGTCAGGAATATGGAAAGACCCTTTGTCAAGACTCAAAGCCTGTTCAACATGAAAGAATACATAGTAGTG
AAAAACCCAACAGATGTAAAGAATGTGGGAAGAACTTTAGTAATGGACATCAACTCACCATACATCAGAG
ATTGCATGTTGGTGAGAAACCCTATAAATATGAAAAATGTGGGAAGGCCTTTATCAGTGGCTCAGCCTTT
GTTAAGCATGGGAGAATTCACACTGGTGAGAAGCCACTCAAATGTAAGCAATGTGGAAAGACTATTAGTG
GTAGCTATCAACTTACAGTACATAAGAGTATTCATACTGGGAAGAAACCATATGAGTGCGGGGAATGTGG
GAAAGCTTTTCTAGTATATGGAAAGCTTACCCGGCATCAGAGTACTCACACTGGTGAAAAACCCTTTGGG
TGTGAGGAGTGTGGGAAGGCCTTCAGTACCTTTTCATACCTGGTTCAACATCAGCGAATTCATACCAGTG
AAAAACCTTACGAATGCAAAGAATGTGGGAAGGCCTTTAGCACTAGCTCACCCCTTGCTAAGCATCAGAG
AATTCATACTGGCGAGAAACCCTATGAATGTAAGGAGTGTGGGAAGTCCTTCACTGTGTATGGACAGCTT
ACTCGACATCAGAGTATTCATACTGGTGAGAAACCTTTTGAATGTAAGGAATGTGGAAAGGCCTTTAGAC
TTAGTTCCTTCCTTCATGCACATCAGCGAATTCATGCAGAGATAAAGCCCTACGGATGCAAGGAATGCGG
GAGAACCTTCAGTCGTGCCTCATATCTTGTTCAACATGGAAGACTTCACACTGGCGAGAAGCCCTATGAA
TGTAAGGAGTGTGGCAAGGCCTTTAGTACTGGCTCATACCTTGTTCAGCATCAGAGGATCCATACTGGGG
AGAAACCCTATGAATGTAAGGAATGTGGCAAAGCCTTTATTAGTCGCCATCAGCTTACCGTACATCAAAG
GGTTCATACTGGAGAGAAACCCTATGAGTGTAAGGAATGTGGCAAGGCCTTCAGAGTGCACGTACATCTC
ACACAGCATCGGAAAATTCATACTGATGTAAAGCCCTATGAATGTAAGGAATGTGGAAAGACTTTTAGTC
GAGCCTCGTACCTTGTACAACATAGCAGAATCCATACTGGTAAGAAGCCCTATGAGTGTAAGGAGTGTGG
CAAGGCCTTCAGTTCTGGCTCATACCTTGTTCAGCATCAAAGAATTCATACTGGGGAGAAACCCTATGAA
TGTAACAAATGTGGGAAAGCCTTTACTGTTTATGGACAACTTATTGGACATCAGAGTGTTCACACTGGTG
AGAAACCTTTTGAATGTAAGGAATGCGGGAAGGCCTTTAGACTTAATTCATTCCTTACTGAACATCAGCG
GGTACACACTGGTGAGAAACCCTTTAAATGCAAAAAATGTGGGAAGACCTTTAGATACAGTTCAGCCCTT
AAAGTGCATCTGAGAAAACATATGAGTGTTATACCCTAGTAATGAACTAGTCCGTAACTTGAAAGTATTT
CGATTTCTTGGCTTTATATATCTTGTGGAAAGGACGAAACCTAGCTTGCTACCCAGCGTCGACGCGTTAA
GTCGACAATCAACCTCTGGATTACAAAATTTGTGAAAGATTGACTGGTATTCTTAACTATGTTGCTCCTT
TTACGCTATGTGGATACGCTGCTTTAATGCCTTTGTATCATGCTATTGCTTCCCGTATGGCTTTCATTTT
CTCCTCCTTGTATAAATCCTGGTTGCTGTCTCTTTATGAGGAGTTGTGGCCCGTTGTCAGGCAACGTGGC
GTGGTGTGCACTGTGTTTGCTGACGCAACCCCCACTGGTTGGGGCATTGCCACCACCTGTCAGCTCCTTT
CCGGGACTTTCGCTTTCCCCCTCCCTATTGCCACGGCGGAACTCATCGCCGCCTGCCTTGCCCGCTGCTG
GACAGGGGCTCGGCTGTTGGGCACTGACAATTCCGTGGTGTTGTCGGGGAAATCATCGTCCTTTCCTTGG
CTGCTCGCCTGTGTTGCCACCTGGATTCTGCGCGGGACGTCCTTCTGCTACGTCCCTTCGGCCCTCAATC
CAGCGGACCTTCCTTCCCGCGGCCTGCTGCCGGCTCTGCGGCCTCTTCCGCGTCTTCGCCTTCGCCCTCA
GACGAGTCGGATCTCCCTTTGGGCCGCCTCCCCGCGTCGACTTTAAGACCAATGACTTACAAGGCAGCTG
TAGATCTTAGCCACTTTTTAAAAGAAAAGGGGGGACTGGAAGGGCTAATTCACTCCCAACGAAGACAAGA
TCTGCTTTTTGCTTGTACTGGGTCTCTCTGGTTAGACCAGATCTGAGCCTGGGAGCTCTCTGGCTAACTA
GGGAACCCACTGCTTAAGCCTCAATAAAGCTTGCCTTGAGTGCTTCAAGTAGTGTGTGCCCGTCTGTTGT
GTGACTCTGGTAACTAGAGATCCCTCAGACCCTTTTAGTCAGTGTGGAAAATCTCTAGCAGTACGTATAG
TAGTTCATGTCATCTTATTATTCAGTATTTATAACTTGCAAAGAAATGAATATCAGAGAGTGAGAGGAAC
TTGTTTATTGCAGCTTATAATGGTTACAAATAAAGCAATAGCATCACAAATTTCACAAATAAAGCATTTT
TTTCACTGCATTCTAGTTGTGGTTTGTCCAAACTCATCAATGTATCTTATCATGTCTGGCTCTAGCTATC
CCGCCCCTAACTCCGCCCATCCCGCCCCTAACTCCGCCCAGTTCCGCCCATTCTCCGCCCCATGGCTGAC
TAATTTTTTTTATTTATGCAGAGGCCGAGGCCGCCTCGGCCTCTGAGCTATTCCAGAAGTAGTGAGGAGG
CTTTTTTGGAGGCCTAGGGACGTACCCAATTCGCCCTATAGTGAGTCGTATTACGCGCGCTCACTGGCCG
TCGTTTTACAACGTCGTGACTGGGAAAACCCTGGCGTTACCCAACTTAATCGCCTTGCAGCACATCCCCC
TTTCGCCAGCTGGCGTAATAGCGAAGAGGCCCGCACCGATCGCCCTTCCCAACAGTTGCGCAGCCTGAAT
GGCGAATGGG
[124 nt withheld, positions 7571-7694]
C
[91 nt withheld, positions 7696-7786]
A
[49 nt withheld, positions 7788-7836]
CCTTTGACGTTGGAGTCCACGTTCTTT
[37 nt withheld, positions 7864-7900]
ACCCTATCTCGGTCTATTCTTTTGATTTATAAGGGATTTTGCCGATTTCGGCCTATTGGTTAAAAAATGA
GCTGATTTAACAAAAATTTAACGCGAATTTTAACAAAATATTAACGCTTACAATTTAGGTGGCACTTTTC
GGGGAAATGTGCGCGGAACCCCTATTTGTTTATTTTTCTAAATACATTCAAATATGTATCCGCTCATGAG
ACAATAACCCTGATAAATGCTTCAATAATATTGAAAAAGGAAGAGTATGAGTATTCAACATTTCCGTGTC
GCCCTTATTCCCTTTTTTGCGGCATTTTGCCTTCCTGTTTTTGCTCACCCAGAAACGCTGGTGAAAGTAA
AAGATGCTGAAGATCAGTTGGGTGCACGAGTGGGTTACATCGAACTGGATCTCAACAGCGGTAAGATCCT
TGAGAGTTTTCGCCCCGAAGAACGTTTTCCAATGATGAGCACTTTTAAAGTTCTGCTATGTGGCGCGGTA
TTATCCCGTATTGACGCCGGGCAAGAGCAACTCGGTCGCCGCATACACTATTCTCAGAATGACTTGGTTG
AGTACTCACCAGTCACAGAAAAGCATCTTACGGATGGCATGACAGTAAGAGAATTATGCAGTGCTGCCAT
AACCATGAGTGATAACACTGCGGCCAACTTACTTCTGACAACGATCGGAGGACCGAAGGAGCTAACCGCT
TTTTTGCACAACATGGGGGATCATGTAACTCGCCTTGATCGTTGGGAACCGGAGCTGAATGAAGCCATAC
CAAACGACGAGCGTGACACCACGATGCCTGTAGCAATGGCAACAACGTTGCGCAAACTATTAACTGGCGA
ACTACTTACTCTAGCTTCCCGGCAACAATTAATAGACTGGATGGAGGCGGATAAAGTTGCAGGACCACTT
CTGCGCTCGGCCCTTCCGGCTGGCTGGTTTATTGCTGATAAATCTGGAGCCGGTGAGCGTGGGTCTCGCG
GTATCATTGCAGCACTGGGGCCAGATGGTAAGCCCTCCCGTATCGTAGTTATCTACACGACGGGGAGTCA
GGCAACTATGGATGAACGAAATAGACAGATCGCTGAGATAGGTGCCTCACTGATTAAGCATTGGTAACTG
TCAGACCAAGTTTACTCATATATACTTTAGATTGATTTAAAACTTCATTTTTAATTTAAAAGGATCTAGG
TGAAGATCCTTTTTGATAATCTCATGACCAAAATCCCTTAACGTGAGTTTTCGTTCCACTGAGCGTCAGA
CCCCGTAGAAAAGATCAAAGGATCTTCTTGAGATCCTTTTTTTCTGCGCGTAATCTGCTGCTTGCAAACA
AAAAAACCACCGCTACCAGCGGTGGTTTGTTTGCCGGATCAAGAGCTACCAACTCTTTTTCCGAAGGTAA
CTGGCTTCAGCAGAGCGCAGATACCAAATACTGTTCTTCTAGTGTAGCCGTAGTTAGGCCACCACTTCAA
GAACTCTGTAGCACCGCCTACATACCTCGCTCTGCTAATCCTGTTACCAGTGGCTGCTGCCAGTGGCGAT
AAGTCGTGTCTTACCGGGTTGGACTCAAGACGATAGTTACCGGATAAGGCGCAGCGGTCGGGCTGAACGG
GGGGTTCGTGCACACAGCCCAGCTTGGAGCGAACGACCTACACCGAACTGAGATACCTACAGCGTGAGCT
ATGAGAAAGCGCCACGCTTCCCGAAGGGAGAAAGGCGGACAGGTATCCGGTAAGCGGCAGGGTCGGAACA
GGAGAGCGCACGAGGGAGCTTCCAGGGGGAAACGCCTGGTATCTTTATAGTCCTGTCGGGTTTCGCCACC
TCTGACTTGAGCGTCGATTTTTGTGATGCTCGTCAGGGGGGCGGAGCCTATGGAAAAACGCCAGCAACGC
GGCCTTTTTACGGTTCCTGGCCTTTTGCTGGCCTTTTGCTCACATGTTCTTTCCTGCGTTATCCCCTGAT
TCTGTGGATAACCGTATTACCGCCTTTGAGTGAGCTGATACCGCTCGCCGCAGCCGAACGACCGAGCGCA
GCGAGTCAGTGAGCGAGGAAGCGGAAGAGCGCCCAATACGCAAACCGCCTCTCCCCGCGCGTTGGCCGAT
TCATTAATGCAGCTGGCACGACAGGTTTCCCGACTGGAAAGCGGGCAGTGAGCGCAACGCAATTAATGTG
AGTTAGCTCACTCATTAGGCACCCCAGGCTTTACACTTTATGCTTCCGGCTCGTATGTTGTGTGGAATTG
TGAGCGGATAACAATTTCACACAGGAAACAGCTATGACCATGATTACGCCAAGCGCGCAATTAACCCTCA
CTAAAGGGAACAAAAGCTGGAGCTGCAAGC
Features (pLannotate 1.2.2; 31 found; start..end, strand, type, name):
      5..231     +  promoter       RSV promoter: Rous sarcoma virus enhancer/promoter
    232..412     +  LTR            5' LTR (truncated): truncated 5' long terminal repeat (LTR) from HIV-1
    459..584     +  misc_feature   HIV-1 Ψ: packaging signal of human immunodeficiency virus type 1
    568..931     +  CDS            HIV-1 gag (fragment): gag protein from human immunodeficiency virus 1; gag
   1077..1310    +  misc_feature   RRE: The Rev response element (RRE) of HIV-1 allows for Rev-dependent mRNA export from the nucleus to the cytoplasm.
   1687..1713    +  CDS            Rev (fragment): human immunodeficiency virus 1 (HIV-1) Rev protein; rev; enhances nuclear export of unspliced and incompletely spliced viral mRNAs
   1720..1743    +  promoter       SV40 promoter (fragment): SV40 early promoter
   1744..1815    +  promoter       SV40 promoter (fragment): SV40 enhancer and early promoter
   1839..1974    +  rep_origin     SV40 ori: SV40 origin of replication
   2020..2616    +  CDS            PuroR (fragment): puromycin N-acetyltransferase; pac from Streptomyces; confers resistance to puromycin
   2665..2782    +  misc_feature   cPPT/CTS: central polypurine tract and central termination sequence of HIV-1
   2847..2913    +  CDS            small t antigen (fragment): SV40 (simian virus 40) small t antigen
   2920..4098    +  promoter       EF-1α promoter: strong constitutive promoter for human elongation factor EF-1α
   4148..4333    +  CDS            ZNF720 (fragment): ZN720_HUMAN - Experimental evidence at protein level: Swiss-Prot protein existence level 1. From Homo sapiens (Human).
   6002..6055    +  promoter       U6 promoter (fragment): RNA polymerase III promoter for human U6 snRNA
   6097..6685    +  misc_feature   WPRE: woodchuck hepatitis virus posttranscriptional regulatory element
   6736..6755    +  misc_feature   cPPT/CTS (fragment): central polypurine tract and central termination sequence of HIV-1
   6757..6990    +  LTR            3' LTR (ΔU3): self-inactivating 3' long terminal repeat (LTR) from HIV-1
   7068..7189    +  polyA_signal   SV40 poly(A) signal: SV40 polyadenylation signal
   7229..7364    +  rep_origin     SV40 ori: SV40 origin of replication
   7385..7403    -  promoter       T7 promoter: promoter for bacteriophage T7 RNA polymerase
   7411..7566    +  CDS            lacZα (fragment): LacZα fragment of β-galactosidase; lacZ fragment
   7571..7999    +  rep_origin     f1 ori (sequence partly withheld): f1 bacteriophage origin of replication; arrow indicates direction of (+) strand synthesis
   8052..8156    +  promoter       AmpR promoter: bla
   8157..9017    +  CDS            AmpR: β-lactamase; bla; confers resistance to ampicillin, carbenicillin, and related antibiotics
   9188..9776    +  rep_origin     ori: high-copy-number ColE1/pMB1/pBR322/pUC origin of replication
   9959..10051   +  CDS            lacI (fragment): lac repressor; lacI; The lac repressor binds to the lac operator to inhibit transcription in E. coli. This inhibition can be relieved by adding lactose or isopropyl-β-D-thiogalactopyranoside (IPTG).
  10064..10085   +  protein_bind   CAP binding site: CAP binding activates transcription in the presence of cAMP. E. coli catabolite activator protein
  10100..10130   +  promoter       lac promoter: promoter for the E. coli lac operon
  10138..10154   +  protein_bind   lac operator: The lac repressor binds to the lac operator to inhibit transcription in E. coli. This inhibition can be relieved by adding lactose or isopropyl-β-D-thiogalactopyranoside (IPTG). lac repressor encoded by lacI
  10199..10217   +  promoter       T3 promoter: promoter for bacteriophage T3 RNA polymerase
