[The description below was written by a language model from this plasmid's Addgene catalogue record and pLannotate feature annotations shown in this document.]
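Description:
TFORF2781 is a third-generation-style, self-inactivating lentiviral expression plasmid built on the pLX_TRC317 backbone and carrying the human zinc-finger transcription factor gene ZNF30 (also known as KOX28). It belongs to a large barcoded collection in which each transcription factor ORF is paired with a unique 24-bp barcode, so that individual factors can be identified by sequencing in pooled overexpression screens. In bacteria it is maintained through a high-copy ColE1/pUC-type origin and ampicillin resistance (AmpR), and an f1 origin and remnants of a lac/lacZα cloning region are also present. The record notes a risk of recombination, as is common for LTR-containing plasmids.

The viral portion begins with an RSV promoter fused to a truncated HIV-1 5' LTR, which drives Tat-independent genomic RNA production in packaging cells. It is followed by the Ψ packaging signal, a gag fragment, the RRE for Rev-dependent export and a cPPT/CTS. An SV40 early promoter drives a puromycin N-acetyltransferase cassette for selecting transduced mammalian cells. Downstream, the EF-1α promoter drives constitutive expression of the synthesized ZNF30 ORF. The annotation tool labels only a short stretch at the start of this region as a ZNF720 fragment, most likely reflecting homology within a domain shared by related zinc-finger proteins rather than a different insert. The barcode is not annotated, and its exact position is not stated in the record. A WPRE enhances transcript expression ahead of the ΔU3 3' LTR, with an SV40 polyadenylation signal beyond it. The annotated sequence of 10,240 nt matches the stated backbone plus insert sizes.
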