Addgene plasmid #142988: TFORF2781
Purpose: Lentiviral vector for overexpressing transcription factor ORFs with unique 24-bp barcodes. Barcodes facilitate identification of transcription factors in pooled screens.
Depositing lab: Feng Zhang. Depositing organization: Broad Institute. Publication: A transcription factor atlas of directed differentiation. Joung J, Ma S, Tay T, Geiger-Schuller KR, Kirchgatterer PC, Verdine VK, Guo B, Arias-Garcia MA, Allen WE, Singh A, Kuksenko O, Abudayyeh OO, Gootenberg JS, Fu Z, Macrae RK, Buenrostro JD, Regev A, Zhang F. Cell. 2023 Jan 5;186(1):209-229.e26. doi: 10.1016/j.cell.2022.11.026. PubMed 36608654.
Backbone
  Vector backbone: pLX_TRC317
  Backbone manufacturer: Broad Institute Genetic Perturbation Platform
  Backbone size w/o insert (bp): 8264
  Vector type: Mammalian Expression, Lentiviral
  Selectable markers: Puromycin
Growth in bacteria
  Bacterial resistance: Ampicillin, 100 μg/mL
  Growth temperature: 37°C
  Growth strain: NEB Stable
  Copy number: High Copy
Gene/Insert
  Gene/Insert name: ZNF30
  Species: H. sapiens (human)
  Insert size (bp): 1976
  Entrez Gene: ZNF30 (a.k.a. KOX28)
  Promoter: EF1a
  Cloning method: Unknown
  Sequencing primers: 5′ GGGTGGAGACTGAAGTTAGGCCAG; 3′ CACATAGCGTAAAAGGAGCAACATAG
Terms and licenses: Academic/Nonprofit Terms; Industry Terms: Not Available to Industry
Depositor comments: XM_017027424,NM_001099437,NM_001099438,XM_011527443,XM_011527444,XM_017027423,ENST00000303586,ENST00000439785 . The transcription factor ORF portion of this plasmid was synthesized by Genewiz. Please test multiple small colonies in case of plasmid recombination. To make this collection available in a timely manner, a portion of this collection was not fully sequenced by Addgene. If an Addgene verified full plasmid sequence is not available, please contact us prior to placing an order to request the full sequence.
How to cite: TFORF2781 was a gift from Feng Zhang (Addgene plasmid # 142988 ; http://n2t.net/addgene:142988 ; RRID:Addgene_142988)
