>Addgene plasmid #142988 | TFORF2781 | depositor partial sequence | sequence record 281102 | Insert
ACCGCCACCATGGCCCATAAATATGTGGGTTTGCAGTATCACGGATCAGTGACATTTGAGGATGTGGCCA
TAGCCTTCTCCCAGCAGGAGTGGGAGAGTCTGGACTCTTCCCAGAGGGGCTTGTACAGAGATGTGATGTT
GGAGAACTACAGGAACTTGGTGTCAATGGCAGGACATTCCCGTTCTAAACCACATGTGATCGCCTTATTG
GAACAATGGAAAGAGCCTGAAGTGACAGTGAGGAAAGATGGAAGAAGATGGTGCACAGATTTGCAGTTGG
AAGATGATACAATCGGCTGTAAAGAAATGCCCACCTCTGAAAACTGTCCATCTTTTGCTCTACATCAGAA
AATAAGTAGACAGAAACCACGTGAATGTCAGGAATATGGAAAGACCCTTTGTCAAGACTCAAAGCCTGTT
CAACATGAAAGAATACATAGTAGTGAAAAACCCAACAGATGTAAAGAATGTGGGAAGAACTTTAGTAATG
GACATCAACTCACCATACATCAGAGATTGCATGTTGGTGAGAAACCCTATAAATATGAAAAATGTGGGAA
GGCCTTTATCAGTGGCTCAGCCTTTGTTAAGCATGGGAGAATTCACACTGGTGAGAAGCCACTCAAATGT
AAGCAATGTGGAAAGACTATTAGTGGTAGCTATCAACTTACAGTACATAAGAGTATTCATACTGGGAAGA
AACCATATGAGTGCGGGGAATGTGGGAAAGCTTTTCTAGTATATGGAAAGCTTACCCGGCATCAGAGTAC
TCACACTGGTGAAAAACCCTTTGGGTGTGAGGAGTGTGGGAAGGCCTTCAGTACCTTTTCATACCTGGTT
CAACATCAGCGAATTCATACCAGTGAAAAACCTTACGAATGCAAAGAATGTGGGAAGGCCTTTAGCACTA
GCTCACCCCTTGCTAAGCATCAGAGAATTCATACTGGCGAGAAACCCTATGAATGTAAGGAGTGTGGGAA
GTCCTTCACTGTGTATGGACAGCTTACTCGACATCAGAGTATTCATACTGGTGAGAAACCTTTTGAATGT
AAGGAATGTGGAAAGGCCTTTAGACTTAGTTCCTTCCTTCATGCACATCAGCGAATTCATGCAGAGATAA
AGCCCTACGGATGCAAGGAATGCGGGAGAACCTTCAGTCGTGCCTCATATCTTGTTCAACATGGAAGACT
TCACACTGGCGAGAAGCCCTATGAATGTAAGGAGTGTGGCAAGGCCTTTAGTACTGGCTCATACCTTGTT
CAGCATCAGAGGATCCATACTGGGGAGAAACCCTATGAATGTAAGGAATGTGGCAAAGCCTTTATTAGTC
GCCATCAGCTTACCGTACATCAAAGGGTTCATACTGGAGAGAAACCCTATGAGTGTAAGGAATGTGGCAA
GGCCTTCAGAGTGCACGTACATCTCACACAGCATCGGAAAATTCATACTGATGTAAAGCCCTATGAATGT
AAGGAATGTGGAAAGACTTTTAGTCGAGCCTCGTACCTTGTACAACATAGCAGAATCCATACTGGTAAGA
AGCCCTATGAGTGTAAGGAGTGTGGCAAGGCCTTCAGTTCTGGCTCATACCTTGTTCAGCATCAAAGAAT
TCATACTGGGGAGAAACCCTATGAATGTAACAAATGTGGGAAAGCCTTTACTGTTTATGGACAACTTATT
GGACATCAGAGTGTTCACACTGGTGAGAAACCTTTTGAATGTAAGGAATGCGGGAAGGCCTTTAGACTTA
ATTCATTCCTTACTGAACATCAGCGGGTACACACTGGTGAGAAACCCTTTAAATGCAAAAAATGTGGGAA
GACCTTTAGATACAGTTCAGCCCTTAAAGTGCATCTGAGAAAACATATGAGTGTTATACCCTAGTAATGA
ACTAGTCCGTAACTTGAAAGTATTTCGATTTCTTGGCTTTATATATCTTGTGGAAAGGACGAAACCTAGC
TTGCTACCCAGCGTCG
