>Addgene plasmid #142988 | TFORF2781 | depositor partial sequence | sequence record 281103 | Barcode
AACCTAGCTTGCTACCCAGCGTCG
